>Addgene plasmid #247049 | pHNF4A-Enh_Gsta2-IRES2-H2BeGFP | addgene full sequence | sequence record 493221 | Addgene NGS Result
TTGAGATCCTTTTTTTCTGCGCGTAATCTGCTGCTTGCAAACAAAAAAACCACCGCTACCAGCGGTGGTT
TGTTTGCCGGATCAAGAGCTACCAACTCTTTTTCCGAAGGTAACTGGCTTCAGCAGAGCGCAGATACCAA
ATACTGTTCTTCTAGTGTAGCCGTAGTTAGGCCACCACTTCAAGAACTCTGTAGCACCGCCTACATACCT
CGCTCTGCTAATCCTGTTACCAGTGGCTGCTGCCAGTGGCGATAAGTCGTGTCTTACCGGGTTGGACTCA
AGACGATAGTTACCGGATAAGGCGCAGCGGTCGGGCTGAACGGGGGGTTCGTGCACACAGCCCAGCTTGG
AGCGAACGACCTACACCGAACTGAGATACCTACAGCGTGAGCTATGAGAAAGCGCCACGCTTCCCGAAGG
GAGAAAGGCGGACAGGTATCCGGTAAGCGGCAGGGTCGGAACAGGAGAGCGCACGAGGGAGCTTCCAGGG
GGAAACGCCTGGTATCTTTATAGTCCTGTCGGGTTTCGCCACCTCTGACTTGAGCGTCGATTTTTGTGAT
GCTCGTCAGGGGGGCGGAGCCTATGGAAAAACGCCAGCAACGCGGCCTTTTTACGGTTCCTGGCCTTTTG
CTGGCCTTTTGCTCACATGTTCTTTCCTGCGTTATCCCCTGATTCTGTGGATAACCGTATTACCGCCTTT
GAGTGAGCTGATACCGCTCGCCGCAGCCGAACGACCGAGCGCAGCGAGTCAGTGAGCGAGGAAGCGGAAG
AGCGCCCAATACGCAAACCGCCTCTCCCCGCGCGTTGGCCGATTCATTAATGCAGCTGGCACGACAGGTT
TCCCGACTGGAAAGCGGGCAGTGAGCGCAACGCAATTAATGTGAGTTAGCTCACTCATTAGGCACCCCAG
GCTTTACACTTTATGCTTCCGGCTCGTATGTTGTGTGGAATTGTGAGCGGATAACAATTTCACACAGGAA
ACAGCTATGACCATGATTACGCCAAGCTCAGAATTAACCCTCACTAAAGGGACTAGTCCTGCAGGTTTAA
ACGAATTCATTGACTGCAGGCTGAGTGAGTGGGGGTACGTAAGGACCCAAAGCTATGTAGCCTAGCTTCT
CAAGGTGTCTAAAGAAAGGAAGGGTAGATTACCAATGAGCAGAGTTTGGGCTTCTCTATTTTTAAAGTTT
TAAAATGTTTATATCAAGGCAAGGTTTCTGTTGTCCTTGCTGGTCTGGAACTAGATTGGCCTTGACCTAA
GAGATGATGCGACTTCTGCCTCCCAAGTGCTAATTAAAGGTGTGAGTCACCACGCTTGCCTTGGTGTTTT
CTATTTATAGGTTATATATTCATTTTTCCTATTGCATGTCACTTCCCAAATTACATCTCATCTAGTCATC
TGTGCACCCAATCACAAATAGGCATAACCTGGTAGATTTCCACTAAAAGTTACTTAGAGGAAGTTTGTGA
ATTTATTATTACAGGCAAGCCATGGAAATGTGTGTAGCTGTTGCAGTTGGTTTGAGGAGGTGTAAGTGCA
TGGTGTATTTGGTAGAGAGACTAGGCTGCCTAGTTCATTATGAGAAGATATGTACAACACAAACGAAGTA
GGGTCTCAGGTTCAACTGTTAAGCTTTCTTGCCTCAGGCTGCTGGAGAGTTGCACTCGTACTTATTCACT
CAATTCATTCTTTGGCCAGGTGGGTGGTGGTGGTGGTGGTTCACACCTTTAGTCATAGTGTTGAGGAGGC
AGAGGCAAGAGGTTCTGTGTTTGAGGCCAGCTGGGTCTATAGATTGAATTCTAGGAAAGCCAGGGCTACA
TAGAGAAACCTGTTTTCAAAAGAAAAAAGAAAAAAAGAAAAGACGAATGGTGTATGTGTGTGTTTGTCAG
TCATCTGTCTGGAATTGAATTTGAGATCCCCCTGCCTCCCAAGTGTCCTGATTAAAGGCATAGTCTATAT
AGCTGGGAGTGGTGGCGCACACTTTTAATTCTAGCACTTGAGAGGCAGAGGCAGGCGGATCTCTGAGTTC
GAGGCCAGCCTGGTCAACAAAGTGAGTTCCAGGACAGCCAAGGCTACACAGAGAAACCCTGTCTCGAAAA
AACCCAAAAAAAAAAAAAAAAAAAAGAGTAAAGGCATAGTCTACCACATCCACTGAGGTGTGTTCTTACA
GCCAAAGACTTTTTCTCCTGAGGTCTAAGGGAACCTCGTAGTATGAGTCTCATGACATGGAATGAATTTC
CTGTTTTGTTTTCTTGGCCTTAGTTAAGCTAAGCAGACCCACTATTCTGCACCACTCATTAGTTAGGATG
CTAACACTCATTTAAGAGGTTAATGATTGAAAAGGCATTTTCACAGAAACCATATGGCGCTCCAGTGGCT
TTCATTAGGTCATTTGAGAATCCAGATTTTCTCATCTTCTCTATTCACTACAGGTTGTTGGCAGTTTTGG
CCAGTTAGCTCACCTTGAAAATGGAAACATGTCTGACAAGAGCCTTGAGCTGAATATCATCCAGAGTATT
TGCTAGAGACAGGGTCTTAAGTCTCATTAAATTGCTTAGAAGTGTGTTTAGTCCTATAAACTATGTCTCA
TTTGTGTGTCCTTCACAAAGAGCGCTAGTGTCGATCATCAATTAGCCTAGCCTATAAAGGTGACACAACC
TGGTCAGTCCCTCTGTATGTCTACTATTTCCCCTTCTGATTTCTACTATCTTCTCAAGAACTGGTTCTTC
AGCTTCCTTTGGGAAATGTCACTTTTTAATGATGTGTGTTTTGCTTATGTATATGTCTACATACTACCCA
TGTGCTTGGTCACTGCAGAGGCCAGAAGACGGTGTCAGGTGCACTGGAACTAGAGTTAATGACAGATGTG
AGCCATAGGGTGCTTTGTTCACATCTTTCCAGTCCCAAATGCGTCTAAACTTATGTGATACATACTAGAT
TACCACAAAATTGCTCCAAAGACACCTTTCTCCCTCTGAGATGAATCTCTGGCTGGCCTTGCTCTAGGCA
ATCCTGTGTTCAATTCAAGGACTGAATTTGATTACATCGGTAATCCAGTGCCCCAGGCATTTCTGCTTTT
TCTGTAAGGTTCTTATCCCCTGGAAGACTGTTTACGTATTCATTTTTTTTTGAGACTAAGTTTCAGGTAG
AAAAAGCTTGCCTTGAACTTCACTATATAGGGCTTATCTTGAACTCTTGTGGGTCTTCCACCTTTCTTCA
GTTAGCTTCTGTACACTGCCAGACATGAAAATCAGATCCATTTATAGATAGATGGTCATGAGCCACCATG
TGGGTGTCTAAAATTGATCTCGGGACCTCTGAAAGACCAGCTAGTTCTCTTAACTGCTGAGCCATCTCTC
TAGCGTGTCTATACACATTTAATATCCCCTTGTTCCCTTTCTGCTTGCCGCTCTAGAACTAGTGGATCCA
GACATGATAAGATACATTGATGAGTTTGGACAAACCACAACTAGAATGCAGTGAAAAAAATGCTTTATTT
GTGAAATTTGTGATGCTATTGCTTTATTTGTAACCATTATAAGCTGCAATAAACAAGTTAACAACAACTT
AACAACAACTTACTTGTACAGCTCGTCCATGCCGAGAGTGATCCCGGCGGCGGTCACGAACTCCAGCAGG
ACCATGTGATCGCGCTTCTCGTTGGGGTCTTTGCTCAGGGCGGACTGGGTGCTCAGGTAGTGGTTGTCGG
GCAGCAGCACGGGGCCGTCGCCGATGGGGGTGTTCTGCTGGTAGTGGTCGGCGAGCTGCACGCTGCCGTC
CTCGATGTTGTGGCGGATCTTGAAGTTCACCTTGATGCCGTTCTTCTGCTTGTCGGCCATGATATAGACG
TTGTGGCTGTTGTAGTTGTACTCCAGCTTGTGCCCCAGGATGTTGCCGTCCTCCTTGAAGTCGATGCCCT
TCAGCTCGATGCGGTTCACCAGGGTGTCGCCCTCGAACTTCACCTCGGCGCGGGTCTTGTAGTTGCCGTC
GTCCTTGAAGAAGATGGTGCGCTCCTGGACGTAGCCTTCGGGCATGGCGGACTTGAAGAAGTCGTGCTGC
TTCATGTGGTCGGGGTAGCGGCTGAAGCACTGCACGCCGTAGGTCAGGGTGGTCACGAGGGTGGGCCAGG
GCACGGGCAGCTTGCCGGTGGTGCAGATGAACTTCAGGGTCAGCTTGCCGTAGGTGGCATCGCCCTCGCC
CTCGCCGGACACGCTGAACTTGTGGCCGTTTACGTCGCCGTCCAGCTCGACCAGGATGGGCACCACCCCG
GTGAACAGCTCCTCGCCCTTGCTCACCATGGTGGCGACCGGTGGATCCTTAGCGCTGGTGTACTTGGTGA
TGGCCTTAGTACCCTCGGACACGGCGTGCTTGGCCAACTCCCCAGGCAGCAGCAGGCGCACGGCCGTCTG
GATCTCCCTGGAGGTGATGGTCGAGCGCTTGTTGTAATGCGCCAGGCGGGAAGCCTCACCTGCGATGCGC
TCGAAAATGTCGTTCACAAACGAATTCATGATGCCCATGGCCTTGGACGAAATGCCGGTGTCAGGGTGGA
CCTGCTTCAGAACCTTGTACACATAGATGGAATAGCTCTCCTTGCGGCTGCGCTTGCGCTTCTTGCCGCC
TTTCTTCTGCGCCTTAGTCACCGCCTTCTTGGAGCCCTTTTTCGGGGCGGGAGCAGACTTCGCTGGCTCT
GGCATAACCATGGTTGTGGCCATATTATCATCGTGTTTTTCAAAGGAAAACCACGTCCCCGTGGTTCGGG
GGGCCTAGACGTTTTTTTAACCTCGACTAAACACATGTAAAGCATGTGTACCGAGGCCCCAGATCAGATC
CCATACAATGGGGTACCTTCTGGGCATCCTTCAGCCCCTTGTTGAATACGCTTGAGGAGAGCCATTTGAC
TCTTTCCACAACTATCCAACTCACAACGTGGCACTGGGGTTGTGCCGCCTTTGCAGGTGTATCTTATACA
CGTGGCTTTTGGCCGCAGAGGCACCTGTCGCCAGGTGGGGGGTTCCGCTGCCTGCAAAGGGTCGCTACAG
ACGTTGTTTGTCTTCAAGAAGCTTCCAGAGGAACTGCTTCCTTCACGACATTCAACAGACCTTGCATTCC
TTTGGCGAGAGGGGAAAGACCCCTAGGAATGCTCGTCAAGAAGACAGGGCCAGGTTTCCGGGCCCTCACA
TTGCCAAAAGACGGCAATATGGTGGAAAATAACATATAGACAAACGCACACCGGCCTTATTCCAAGCGGC
TTCGGCCAGTAACGTTAGGGGGGGGGGAGGGAGAGGGGCGGATCCCCCGGGCTGCAGGAATTCGATATCA
ACCATTGGGATCGGCCAGTAACGTTAGGGGGGGGGGAGGGACTAAAACTTGAAAACCTTCCTTGCTTCTT
CAATTTGTTTTGCATCCAAGGGAGGCTTTCTCTGGCTGCCAGGATGTAGGAACTTCTTCACATTGGGGAG
GCTGCTGATTCTGCTCTTGAAGGCCTTCAGCAGAGGGAAAGGGGTCAGAAGGCTGGCATCAAGCTCTTCA
ACATAGAGAAGAAGTTCCAGCAGGTGGACGTCCACCCTGGTCAGCCTGTTGCCCACAAGGTAGTCTTGTC
CATGGCTCTTCAACACCTTTTCAAAGGCAGGCAAGTAACGGTTTTTGGTCCTGTCTTTTGCCAAGGCAGT
CTTGGCTTCTCTTTGGTCTGGGGGACATAATACCAATTGCCCAATCATTTCAGTCAGATCTAAAATACCT
TCTGTATACATGTCAATCAGGGCTCTCTCCTTCATGTCCTTCCCATAGAGGTCATATTTGGTGGCGATGT
AGTTGAGAATGGCTCTGGTCTGCACCAGCTTCATCCCATCAATCTCCACCATGGGCACTTGGTCAAACAT
CAAATTCCCATCTTTTTTTAGCTTTTCCAAATCTTCCGGACTCTGTATAAACTTCTCTTCAAACTCCACC
CCTGCTGCAGCCAGGAGCCACCTGATGCACTCCATTCTGCCCCGGGCATTGAAGTAGTGAAGCACGGGCT
TCCCGGCCATGGTGGCATCTCGTCCGCGGAACCTGAGGACTTGTGAGCTGTCCCCGCGCTGTCTGTGCGC
GAGCGGGTACGCGCGGGTGTGTGCGTGTGCGCTCCTCCTTGCGCTCGGCTCTCCCTTCCTCGCTCGGCTC
GTTCGTTCCCTCTGGCGCTGCCTGGCTCTTTCTCTTCCTATATAACCTTGCCTGCCGCTGCTGCAGGGGA
CTTGTCTCCGATCCCCACCCAGACTGGGGCTGCGATGGCAGGCTGCCGGTCGCTGGTAACGGAACACATC
GGAGTTGGGTCTCGAGACAGCAATTAAAAGACAAAAAGAGCCTGATTTTAAATGGTAGCAAGGCTGGAGA
GCTTGTGAGACAGGCTGCCTTTCGCACTATATTATAGCTGGCAGGGGCGCATCTGATTGGCCAAGCCGCA
CAAGCTTGTCTTCTGATGTTAACCCTGAGAAAGACTACATTTCTCCCCCCTCTGGCTGCTGTGGCTTTAT
TTTCACCTGAAGGCTTCCAGTTTAAAAAAGAAAGAAAGAGAGAAAGAAAGGCTGCTCAGTTTGGATGTTC
CTGGCGGCCAATCCCAGTTCTGTCGCTAACTTGCTCTGTGACTTCAGGCAAATTTCTGTCTCTCTCTAAG
CCCCAATCTCTTTCTGCAATTGTATCCAGGCCCAAGAAGCACACCAACTGGGAATCTAGTTTCTGGGGCA
ATGTCAACAAAATTGGGAAGCCCTTTGGAGGACAATGCCCCCGACTTTCCCAGGGATGCCCCACCTGCAT
TGGGCAAGCTGGGCTCCTCATATACCAGGAATGGGGAGCTGGGAACCCTTCTGATCCCAGGTTCAACCCC
CTGATATGGCAGCTGTTCTGGGGGGTGGGCCGGGAGGTCGGGGTGGTGTGTTAATGATTGTCCTGTGTTA
TTGGCCACCCATCATTGCTCTCTGAGAATGCTCTGAGCCCCAGCCAGGGAGGTTTGGGTGGGAAATCGAG
GTTAACAATTGCTCAGGTTGGGGGTATCTTGTTGCCCTGCTAAGCCCCTGGGAAGGAACAGGAGGGATTA
AACATTAATGTAGAGACTCCAGCAGAGGGGACTGGGGCCAGAGCACAAGGAACAGGGGAGAGGGTAGGGG
CGGATTGTCCAAGATCCTTGCCCTGTCGACTCTGCTAATGGAAGGAGGAACCATGGAAGAGGGCCCCGGG
TCCAGCCCCTGTATGAGGCTGGGGACAAGCCAAACCAGCGTTTTCACAGTGTCCCAATGTGCAGTATTAA
TAGGTGTTCCAGGAGAATCTTGCCGAAGGAGTTTGAGAAGCCTCGGCCTCTGCAAAGTCAAACAACTGCC
TGGACGAGACTTCTCAGAAGCTTTCACAGACTCACATGCATTGTCAGTGTCTTATGCAAAGGTGCGAAAC
GGGTAAGCGAATGCACCAGAGTCTGTCTCCGAAGCTGAGAAGTTGCAGGGGAACTCAAGGACCTGAGAAG
TAAAGCACCTTATCCCGGGGTATAGGCAGGGGCAGGGGCATCCTCCACACGCCTGGCCACCCCAGGGCTG
CTTGGCATCTTCACTTCCCCTTGGCGCTCACCACACCATTATCTCCTATCTTTTCTTCCCCACCCACCAC
TCCGGGAGAGGTGCAGAGAAAACTGGGACTTATCAAGACAAAGAACAAAAGTCGTGGAGGAAAGAAGCCA
AGAGCCATCTCTACTCTGGGGTAGGGCCCTTCAGTTTTGCCCCTTTGAAATTTCAAATTCCAGTTTGTGG
ACAAAGTCCTAACTATCTCACAATATAGGTCCCCAACCACTGACCAAACTCCAGTCCAGGCAGCCACCAG
CTGGCCTGGTCTTGCTGCTTCCTTTAGCGGCTTCCAAGGTCCAGGGACAGGGGGTCTGGGCCACCAAGAG
GCTCTGCTAGGCTGTCCCTGCAGCCACAGCCACCCCACTGGACCCCTGCCTCCCATCTGAGAGGACAGCC
CTCTTCCTGGAGCTGGGATCTGACACTTGCTGATACCAACGGCAGATACCAGGTAGGTCCCCTCCCTTTC
TCTTCCTTGAGCTCCTAAAATGCCACTCATACCACCCTCTGCACTCGGCAAAGGCCACTGTGGCTTAATC
ACCATAGACTTGGGGCCCAGACCTGGGGCCCCTCACGGAGCCTCAGAGGGTGAAAGGGACTTGCTCAAGT
CCACGCAGCGGTGGTGGGTGAGCTTTGTCTTAACAACGAGCACTTTCTACTTCATCACAGACCATGAGTG
GCATTGTGTTTGTTCACCCGATGATGGGTGGCCACTGGCTTGTTCACCCGATGATGGGTGGCCACTGGCT
TGTCACAGGAGTATTTCCGAGAGGAAGATGAGGGAGCTTGGGGCTGAAGGCCAGTGGGTTTGGAAGGAAG
CAACATTCATGTGGTTAACTGATAACTGGGCCCCATCCCTGGGCCTCCTTCCTCCCTCCCTGTCCTTAGC
CTGATTAAGACCAACTTACCCAGCTGCTAATCATTGCTGAGCCTGTTGATTTTGCCTTAAAAAATTAACT
GGGCATGAGTTTGCGGTTTTCCTCACCCCTAACCCTGAAAAGGCCTGGGTGGGCAGGAGGCCTCCAGGGT
TATGCAAGAGGCCGCTGGCCTCCCAACGCATAGCCCACGGCCACCTCGGCTGCTCTCCAAAGAAGAGGCT
TTGCTCAAGAGTCAACAGTCTGCTTGTTCCCCCTGTGCTGGGTCCTGAGCAAATTTGCTCTGTTACCAAA
GAGAGATAAAGGCAGCTGGGGGAGAGCTTTCCAAACAGGGATGACCAGAGGCACAGGGAGGTTGAGCCAT
ATACCCATGCTCACACAGCTGATGAGAAACAAGAAGTGGAATTGGAACTTGGGCAGTCTGTCTCAACAGT
CTGTGCCTCTAACTCCAGGGCTACCCTTCCCTTCCAGGGATGCCAGTGAGAGATGGCCAGGAGAAGGGCA
GAGAGCAGGGCACTGTGGGAGATGCTGACTGTAAGGCTCCGGAGGTAGGGCAGAGAGTATGGTCTGGAGA
ATGATCAGGAAGGAAGCCAGGAGGACTTGGATCTGTGTGGGTGGAGCTTCTCCGCAGGCTGCCTCCTGCC
AGGTGGCTTATGACATCTGGGCTGAGGGTGTTGCTGTCCTCCTGTTTATGTTCATCCCTCCTGTTTATGT
TCCTGAATTTATCTGCAGGGGTGACCTTGGGAATTAGATGCGGCCTTCCCGGCCCTTGTGGGGCCTGAAG
GCTACCTGGGGATGGGCAGGACGATCCCCTGAGCTAGTGGCCTTTGCCTGCACAGGTCATTTTAGCTCCA
ATGAGATGCCACTTTGCAAAAGTTCTTTGAGGATCTTAAAGGGCACGGTGGAGGCTGCTAAACTTGAGAG
AAGGACTCTGAGGAGGGCAAGGGGCGCACCTGAGGGAGTGGGGCTGCTAAGTCTCACTTGATAGACTCCA
CAGTTTTGCAACTTGGATCTGGGCCTTCACAAACCTTCGCGAACCCGCAGCCCCACCCCTCGGGTCAGCC
AATGTCTTCTGTGGGGCTGGGAGCCAGGGGAAGAGGCCAAAGGAACTGTGCAGAGAAGCGTGGCCACCCG
GGCCGCAGCTGGGAGCCCTGACACCCTTTGCCGCCCCACCTCATCCCGCGGTTGCCCCAGGGCGCAGGGC
AGGGCAGGCACCGCGCTGGGCCGGAGGGCGTCCCGGAGGAGGCGGCCAAGACTCTCCGCAGTGCTGCGCT
TTGCGCTTCCTGGGCTCCTCCTCGTGGCCAACGCAGGAACTGGTGTTCAGAAACTTAGATAGCCTTAGGG
ACTTCACCAATCACAGCAATCCCGCCAATCACAGGCCCAGACGCACTATGTCTCTCCAAATCGTGGCATA
TGTAACTTTTAATAAACCAAAAGAAAAAGTCCCAAATATTCAAGTGAAAAAAATCCAAACAGTTGACACA
AGCCTAACTGATAGTTACTTTATGTACAGCTGTATGTATAAGTTCAAAAAAAGCTACCCTATTTGTATGT
ACAAAAGTTTATACACAGGTCTGTACATAAGGGTCTATACATTTTATTTTTTCAGAACCCTTAGGTGTCA
CCTCTAGAAGACACCAACACTTCATTCACATATTTTATAAAAGAAAGACTTCCAGGACTGACAATCTTGT
ATCCCTTGTATTTGAACCATGTAGGTTCATTCGATTTAACAGCCTTCTGTCATAATGTAGATCATGGTAG
GTATGTGGATCCCCTAAACATCTTCACATAGTGTGCTCCAATGTAAAAGCCCATTACAAAGAGGGAATGA
GAGTCATGACCAGGGTGTCACCACAGGTCCAGGTATGGGTGAGCCAGCCTGCCCTCTTCACTGTCTATAT
TCCAGTTCATCTACACTGATGACTTTGGTGGGCATGGAGGGCAGAGGCTGCTGTAGCACATCTGAGCCAA
ACCATTTGGCAAGGCCCACAGGGGAGCTGCTCCTTTGGCTGGTACGATGCTCCAGCTGGGAGTGCATGTG
GGGCATGCCCGACCGGCTGGGTACATTCTGAGGAGTCTGAACGCTGATAGCTGCTGCCTGGGAACTAGAG
CCTGGAGGATGCAGAACTATGGAGAGAAGAGTGTCAGTGCAGCAAAGTAGCTCTACTCTACACCTCACCC
ACAGAACCCCACAAGTCTACTAAGACCACCCTTGGATACTCACTCCCAAGTCCTGTTCTCAGTATTGACA
ATATTTTCTGACCTACTTTGCTTGAATGGTTTGTTACTTTGGGGGATGGGAAGTCTACCAGAGGATTTAA
CCAAAGGCTTCCTAAAGTGCAAAATGCAACGTAAGAAAATGCAACGTAAGAAAGCCCACCAAGGCTGACA
TGTTCACATCTCAGCAAAAATTCTCAGGCTTATAAGAAGTGAAAAACAGAGCTAGAGCATGGCTGGCTCC
GACTGTCCTTGCAGTAGTAATAATCCCTGAGACTGCACAGGTCAGTTCACTTCACCTGTTTTTCTAGTGA
CACCTAAGAAACAAAGGGGCAGTGATAACTATTGCTCCTGGAAATCTCAGAACTTTCCAGTGTGATCAGC
TAACCTGGCCTATTTCTAAACCTTACCTGAGCGCTGTAGCTGCTGCTGCATCACCGCCAAATGCAGAGGG
GTCCCAGGACGAGGGTTTAGGAGAGGGTGACTAGCAGCAGAGACCAAAGGGTACAAGGGTTGACCCAGGA
GTGGGCCAGATAGCCCCTGTAAAGGAGCCATGTCTATCCCAGGAGGAAGCACACCTGATGGGGAGAAAGA
AGAAACTCATGAGTTGTAGATGTTCCTAAAAATGTCAAAGTTTACTACTTTTGTTGATTTGGATACTTAC
AAGGAGGTGGATGTGGTGAACACTTGCCACCATACATGTACCAGGGCTAAATTCAATTCGCCCTATAGTG
AGTCGTATTACAATTCACTGGCCGTCGTTTTACAACGTCGTGACTGGGAAAACCCTGGCGTTACCCAACT
TAATCGCCTTGCAGCACATCCCCCTTTCGCCAGCTGGCGTAATAGCGAAGAGGCCCGCACCGATCGCCCT
TCCCAACAGTTGCGCAGCCTATACGTACGGCAGTTTAAGGTTTACACCTATAAAAGAGAGAGCCGTTATC
GTCTGTTTGTGGATGTACAGAGTGATATTATTGACACGCCGGGGCGACGGATGGTGATCCCCCTGGCCAG
TGCACGTCTGCTGTCAGATAAAGTCTCCCGTGAACTTTACCCGGTGGTGCATATCGGGGATGAAAGCTGG
CGCATGATGACCACCGATATGGCCAGTGTGCCGGTCTCCGTTATCGGGGAAGAAGTGGCTGATCTCAGCC
ACCGCGAAAATGACATCAAAAACGCCATTAACCTGATGTTCTGGGGAATATAAATGTCAGGCATGAGATT
ATCAAAAAGGATCTTCACCTAGATCCTTTTCACGTAGAAAGCCAGTCCGCAGAAACGGTGCTGACCCCGG
ATGAATGTCAGCTACTGGGCTATCTGGACAAGGGAAAACGCAAGCGCAAAGAGAAAGCAGGTAGCTTGCA
GTGGGCTTACATGGCGATAGCTAGACTGGGCGGTTTTATGGACAGCAAGCGAACCGGAATTGCCAGCTGG
GGCGCCCTCTGGTAAGGTTGGGAAGCCCTGCAAAGTAAACTGGATGGCTTTCTTGCCGCCAAGGATCTGA
TGGCGCAGGGGATCAAGCTCTGATCAAGAGACAGGATGAGGATCGTTTCGCATGATTGAACAAGATGGAT
TGCACGCAGGTTCTCCGGCCGCTTGGGTGGAGAGGCTATTCGGCTATGACTGGGCACAACAGACAATCGG
CTGCTCTGATGCCGCCGTGTTCCGGCTGTCAGCGCAGGGGCGCCCGGTTCTTTTTGTCAAGACCGACCTG
TCCGGTGCCCTGAATGAACTGCAAGACGAGGCAGCGCGGCTATCGTGGCTGGCCACGACGGGCGTTCCTT
GCGCAGCTGTGCTCGACGTTGTCACTGAAGCGGGAAGGGACTGGCTGCTATTGGGCGAAGTGCCGGGGCA
GGATCTCCTGTCATCTCACCTTGCTCCTGCCGAGAAAGTATCCATCATGGCTGATGCAATGCGGCGGCTG
CATACGCTTGATCCGGCTACCTGCCCATTCGACCACCAAGCGAAACATCGCATCGAGCGAGCACGTACTC
GGATGGAAGCCGGTCTTGTCGATCAGGATGATCTGGACGAAGAGCATCAGGGGCTCGCGCCAGCCGAACT
GTTCGCCAGGCTCAAGGCGAGCATGCCCGACGGCGAGGATCTCGTCGTGACCCATGGCGATGCCTGCTTG
CCGAATATCATGGTGGAAAATGGCCGCTTTTCTGGATTCATCGACTGTGGCCGGCTGGGTGTGGCGGACC
GCTATCAGGACATAGCGTTGGCTACCCGTGATATTGCTGAAGAGCTTGGCGGCGAATGGGCTGACCGCTT
CCTCGTGCTTTACGGTATCGCCGCTCCCGATTCGCAGCGCATCGCCTTCTATCGCCTTCTTGACGAGTTC
TTCTGAATTATTAACGCTTACAATTTCCTGATGCGGTATTTTCTCCTTACGCATCTGTGCGGTATTTCAC
ACCGCATCAGGTGGCACTTTTCGGGGAAATGTGCGCGGAACCCCTATTTGTTTATTTTTCTAAATACATT
CAAATATGTATCCGCTCATGAGATTATCAAAAAGGATCTTCACCTAGATCCTTTTAAATTAAAAATGAAG
TTTTAAATCAATCTAAAGTATATATGAGTAAACTTGGTCTGACAGTTACCAATGCTTAATCAGTGAGGCA
CCTATCTCAGCGATCTGTCTATTTCGTTCATCCATAGTTGCCTGACTCCCCGTCGTGTAGATAACTACGA
TACGGGAGGGCTTACCATCTGGCCCCAGTGCTGCAATGATACCGCGAGACCCACGCTCACCGGCTCCAGA
TTTATCAGCAATAAACCAGCCAGCCGGAAGGGCCGAGCGCAGAAGTGGTCCTGCAACTTTATCCGCCTCC
ATCCAGTCTATTAATTGTTGCCGGGAAGCTAGAGTAAGTAGTTCGCCAGTTAATAGTTTGCGCAACGTTG
TTGCCATTGCTACAGGCATCGTGGTGTCACGCTCGTCGTTTGGTATGGCTTCATTCAGCTCCGGTTCCCA
ACGATCAAGGCGAGTTACATGATCCCCCATGTTGTGCAAAAAAGCGGTTAGCTCCTTCGGTCCTCCGATC
GTTGTCAGAAGTAAGTTGGCCGCAGTGTTATCACTCATGGTTATGGCAGCACTGCATAATTCTCTTACTG
TCATGCCATCCGTAAGATGCTTTTCTGTGACTGGTGAGTACTCAACCAAGTCATTCTGAGAATAGTGTAT
GCGGCGACCGAGTTGCTCTTGCCCGGCGTCAATACGGGATAATACCGCGCCACATAGCAGAACTTTAAAA
GTGCTCATCATTGGAAAACGTTCTTCGGGGCGAAAACTCTCAAGGATCTTACCGCTGTTGAGATCCAGTT
CGATGTAACCCACTCGTGCACCCAACTGATCTTCAGCATCTTTTACTTTCACCAGCGTTTCTGGGTGAGC
AAAAACAGGAAGGCAAAATGCCGCAAAAAAGGGAATAAGGGCGACACGGAAATGTTGAATACTCATACTC
TTCCTTTTTCAATATTATTGAAGCATTTATCAGGGTTATTGTCTCATGACCAAAATCCCTTAACGTGAGT
TTTCGTTCCACTGAGCGTCAGACCCCGTAGAAAAGATCAAAGGATCTTC
Features (pLannotate 1.2.2; 25 found; start..end, strand, type, name):
      1..589     +  rep_origin     ori: high-copy-number ColE1/pMB1/pBR322/pUC origin of replication
    772..864     +  CDS            lacI (fragment): lac repressor; lacI; The lac repressor binds to the lac operator to inhibit transcription in E. coli. This inhibition can be relieved by adding lactose or isopropyl-β-D-thiogalactopyranoside (IPTG).
    877..898     +  protein_bind   CAP binding site: CAP binding activates transcription in the presence of cAMP. E. coli catabolite activator protein
    913..943     +  promoter       lac promoter: promoter for the E. coli lac operon
    947..969     +  protein_bind   lac operator (fragment): The lac repressor binds to the lac operator to inhibit transcription in E. coli. This inhibition can be relieved by adding lactose or isopropyl-β-D-thiogalactopyranoside (IPTG). lac repressor encoded by lacI
   1012..1030    +  promoter       T3 promoter: promoter for bacteriophage T3 RNA polymerase
   1703..1720    -  CDS            9xHis (fragment): 9xHis affinity tag
   3425..3559    -  polyA_signal   SV40 poly(A) signal: SV40 polyadenylation signal
   3580..4299    -  CDS            EGFP: the original enhanced GFP (Yang et al., 1996) mammalian codon-optimized
   4318..4695    -  CDS            H2B: human histone H2B; HIST1H2BJ
   4702..5288    -  misc_feature   IRES2: internal ribosome entry site (IRES) of the encephalomyocarditis virus (EMCV)
   5290..5321    +  misc_feature   MCS (fragment): pBluescript multiple cloning site
   5331..5361    -  misc_feature   IRES (fragment): internal ribosome entry site (IRES) of the encephalomyocarditis virus (EMCV)
   5365..6030    -  CDS            Gsta2: GSTA2_MOUSE - Experimental evidence at protein level: Swiss-Prot protein existence level 1. Conjugation of reduced glutathione to a wide number of exogenous and endogenous hydrophobic electrophiles. From Mus musculus (Mouse).
  10351..10587   -  CDS            Eif4enif1 (fragment): 4ET_MOUSE - Also known as Clast4 From Mus musculus (Mouse).
  11088..11258   -  CDS            Eif4enif1 (fragment): 4ET_MOUSE - Also known as Clast4 From Mus musculus (Mouse).
  11402..11420   -  promoter       T7 promoter: promoter for bacteriophage T7 RNA polymerase
  11423..11570   +  CDS            lacZα (fragment): LacZα fragment of β-galactosidase; lacZ fragment
  11580..11883   +  CDS            ccdB (fragment): CcdB, a bacterial toxin that poisons DNA gyrase; ccdB; Plasmids containing the ccdB gene cannot be propagated in standard E. coli strains.
  11931..12200   +  CDS            tnpA (fragment): TN5P_ECOLX - Also known as tnp. Experimental evidence at protein level: Swiss-Prot protein existence level 1. Mediates transposition of transposon Tn5 by a 'cut and paste' mechanism. First, the monomeric transposase binds the 19 bp inverted DNA repeats flanking the transposon. Then, dimerization of the DNA- bound transposase creates a synaptic DNA complex. After nicking of the first DNA strand, excision of the transposon proceeds through a series of intermediates. The transposase then mediates the insertion of the transposon at a new site by strand transfer. The activity of the wild- type tran
  12232..13026   +  CDS            NeoR/KanR: aminoglycoside phosphotransferase from Tn5; aph(3')-II (or nptII); confers resistance to neomycin, kanamycin, and G418 (Geneticin®)
  13047..13097   -  misc_feature   bom (fragment): basis of mobility region from pBR322
  13124..13183   +  promoter       AmpR promoter (fragment): bla
  13276..14136   -  CDS            AmpR: β-lactamase; bla; confers resistance to ampicillin, carbenicillin, and related antibiotics
  14137..14189   -  promoter       AmpR promoter (fragment): bla
