[The description below was written by a language model from this plasmid's Addgene catalogue record and pLannotate feature annotations shown in this document.]
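Description:
pHNF4A-Enh_Gsta2-IRES2-H2BeGFP is a 14.3 kb targeting/donor plasmid built on the PCR4-Shh::lacZ-H11 backbone and used to generate a transgenic mouse line. It is listed as a mammalian expression vector, but the record describes it as carrying homology arms. The backbone name points to the H11 safe-harbour locus, and the annotated fragments of mouse Eif4enif1, a gene that neighbours H11, are consistent with genomic arm sequence. In bacteria it replicates from a high-copy ColE1/pUC origin and is selected with ampicillin through the β-lactamase gene. The feature table also shows an intact Tn5 NeoR/KanR coding sequence. Remnants of the TOPO-type cloning vector are present too: lac promoter/operator, lacZα and ccdB fragments, and T3 and T7 promoters.

According to the catalogue entry, the payload is a human HNF4A gene enhancer coupled to the Shh minimal promoter, replacing the lacZ reporter of the parent vector. Neither the enhancer nor the mini-promoter is annotated in the feature table; they presumably lie in the unannotated stretch upstream of the coding cassette. The cassette sits on the reverse strand. It consists of the mouse Gsta2 (glutathione S-transferase alpha 2) coding sequence, an EMCV IRES2, a human histone H2B–EGFP fusion and an SV40 polyadenylation signal. The IRES allows one bicistronic transcript to produce both Gsta2 and a chromatin-bound, nuclear-localised green reporter that marks expressing cells.

The associated study used the resulting mouse to raise expression of the female-biased gene Gsta2 in male kidney proximal tubule cells. It then tested whether this improves resilience to ischemia-reperfusion injury.
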