Addgene plasmid #247049: pHNF4A-Enh_Gsta2-IRES2-H2BeGFP
Purpose: This plasmid was employed to generate the mouse model used in this study. It contains the human HNF4A gene enhancer linked to the Shh mini-promoter and the Gsta2-IRES2-H2BeGFP. Homologous arm
Depositing lab: Andrew McMahon. Depositing organization: University of Southern California. Publication: Enhanced Expression of the Female-Biased Gene Gsta2 in Male Proximal Tubule Cells Improves Renal Resilience to Ischemia-Reperfusion Injury. Cheng SY, Guo J, Simonian TL, Caldarelli P, McMahon AP. J Am Soc Nephrol. 2025 Aug 21. doi: 10.1681/ASN.0000000840. PubMed 40839384.
Backbone
  Vector backbone: PCR4-Shh::lacZ-H11
  Backbone manufacturer: Len Pennacchio, Addgene plasmid #139098
  Vector type: Mammalian Expression
Growth in bacteria
  Bacterial resistance: Ampicillin, 100 μg/mL
  Growth temperature: 37°C
  Growth strain: DH5alpha
  Copy number: High Copy
Gene/Insert
  Gene/Insert name: Glutathione S-Transferase Alpha 2 (alt names: Gsta2; Gst2; Gsta2-2)
  Species: M. musculus (mouse)
  Insert size (bp): 6282
  GenBank ID: NM_008182.3
  Entrez Gene: Gsta2 (a.k.a. Gst2-2, Gstc-2, Gstc2)
  Cloning method: Other
  Sequencing primers: 5′ tgtctctccaaatcgtggcatatgtaactt
Terms and licenses: Academic/Nonprofit Terms; Industry Terms: Not Available to Industry
How to cite: pHNF4A-Enh_Gsta2-IRES2-H2BeGFP was a gift from Andrew McMahon (Addgene plasmid # 247049 ; http://n2t.net/addgene:247049 ; RRID:Addgene_247049)
